Addgene plasmid #165050: pJAID5WY
Purpose: Integrative expression of SOD1-AID* (mini auxin inducible degron)-yEGFP and rice auxin receptor gene OsTIR1.
Depositing lab: Claudia Vickers. Depositing organization: University of Queensland. Publication: Auxin-mediated protein depletion for metabolic engineering in terpene-producing yeast. Lu Z, Peng B, Ebert BE, Dumsday G, Vickers CE. Nat Commun. 2021 Feb 16;12(1):1051. doi: 10.1038/s41467-021-21313-1. PubMed 33594068.
Backbone
  Vector backbone: pUC19
  Vector type: Yeast Expression
Growth in bacteria
  Bacterial resistance: Ampicillin, 100 μg/mL
  Growth temperature: 37°C
  Growth strain: DH5alpha
  Copy number: High Copy
Gene/Insert
  Gene/Insert name: P-URA3>KlURA3>T-AgTEF1-P-TEF1>SOD1-AID*>yEGFP>T-PGK1-P-ACS2>OsTIR1opt>T-URA3
  Species: Other
  Mutation: OsTIR1 is codon-optimised for expression in S. cerevisiae
  Cloning method: Gibson Cloning
Terms and licenses: Academic/Nonprofit Terms; Industry Terms: Not Available to Industry
How to cite: pJAID5WY was a gift from Claudia Vickers (Addgene plasmid # 165050 ; http://n2t.net/addgene:165050 ; RRID:Addgene_165050)
