[The description below was written by a language model from this plasmid's Addgene catalogue record and pLannotate feature annotations shown in this document.]
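Description:
pJAID5WY is a yeast integrative expression plasmid built on the pUC19 backbone. It is propagated in E. coli through the high-copy ColE1/pUC origin and selected with ampicillin via the bla gene. Remnants of the lac promoter/operator and lacZα regions of the parent vector are also annotated. No yeast replication origin appears in the feature table, consistent with its stated role as an integrating construct. The yeast cassette begins with a URA3 promoter fragment and ends with URA3 terminator-region sequence. These ends plausibly act as homology arms for targeting the URA3 locus, although the record does not name the integration site.

The payload comprises three units. The first is a selection marker, catalogued as Kluyveromyces lactis URA3 driven by the URA3 promoter and closed by the AgTEF1 terminator. The annotation tool labels this coding sequence by similarity to S. cerevisiae URA3. A single loxP site is detected downstream of it. The second unit uses the constitutive TEF1 promoter to express yeast superoxide dismutase SOD1 fused to AID*, a mini auxin-inducible degron that matches an Arabidopsis Aux/IAA fragment. The fusion continues into yEGFP (annotated as GFPmut3) and ends at the PGK1 terminator. The third unit places a yeast codon-optimised rice auxin receptor gene, OsTIR1, under the ACS2 promoter.

OsTIR1 is an F-box protein that binds the degron when auxin is present, recruiting the tagged protein for ubiquitination and proteasomal degradation. The GFP moiety provides a fluorescent readout of this depletion. The construct comes from work on auxin-mediated protein depletion for metabolic engineering in terpene-producing yeast, where it appears to serve as a reporter for characterising degron performance.
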