Features (pLannotate 1.2.2; 21 found; start..end, strand, type, name):
      1..408     +  promoter       TEF1 promoter: S. cerevisiae TEF1; promoter for EF-1α
    484..945     +  CDS            SOD1: SODC_YEAST - Experimental evidence at protein level: Swiss-Prot protein existence level 1. Destroys radicals which are normally produced within the cells and which are toxic to biological systems. From Saccharomyces cerevisiae (strain ATCC 204508 / S288c) (Baker's yeast).
    949..1077    +  CDS            IAA14 (fragment): IAA14_ARATH - Also known as SLR1. Experimental evidence at protein level: Swiss-Prot protein existence level 1. Aux/IAA proteins are short-lived transcriptional factors that function as repressors of early auxin response genes at low auxin concentrations. Repression is thought to result from the interaction with auxin response factors (ARFs), proteins that bind to the auxin- responsive promoter element (AuxRE). Formation of heterodimers with ARF proteins may alter their ability to modulate early auxin response genes expression. From Arabidopsis thaliana (Mouse-ear cress).
   1087..1797    +  CDS            GFPmut3: GFPmut3 is a basic (constitutively fluorescent) green fluorescent protein published in 1996, derived from Aequorea victoria. It is reported to be a very rapidly-maturing weak dimer.
   1813..2083    +  terminator     PGK1 terminator: S. cerevisae PGK1; transcription terminator for 3-phosphoglycerate kinase gene
   2459..2480    -  promoter       LEU2 promoter (fragment): S. cerevisiae LEU2
   2579..4303    +  CDS            TIR1B_ORYSJ: Experimental evidence at transcript level: Swiss-Prot protein existence level 2. From Oryza sativa subsp. japonica (Rice).
   4307..4406    +  CDS            URA3 (fragment): orotidine-5'-phosphate decarboxylase, required for uracil biosynthesis; S. cerevisiae URA3; yeast auxotrophic marker, counterselectable with 5-fluoroorotic acid (5-FOA)
   4560..4576    -  protein_bind   lac operator: The lac repressor binds to the lac operator to inhibit transcription in E. coli. This inhibition can be relieved by adding lactose or isopropyl-β-D-thiogalactopyranoside (IPTG). lac repressor encoded by lacI
   4584..4614    -  promoter       lac promoter: promoter for the E. coli lac operon
   4629..4650    -  protein_bind   CAP binding site: CAP binding activates transcription in the presence of cAMP. E. coli catabolite activator protein
   4663..4755    -  CDS            lacI (fragment): lac repressor; lacI; The lac repressor binds to the lac operator to inhibit transcription in E. coli. This inhibition can be relieved by adding lactose or isopropyl-β-D-thiogalactopyranoside (IPTG).
   4938..5526    -  rep_origin     ori: high-copy-number ColE1/pMB1/pBR322/pUC origin of replication
   5697..6557    -  CDS            AmpR: β-lactamase; bla; confers resistance to ampicillin, carbenicillin, and related antibiotics
   6558..6662    -  promoter       AmpR promoter: bla
   6757..6792    +  CDS            rop (fragment): Rop protein, which maintains plasmids at low copy number; rop
   6894..6993    +  misc_feature   bom (fragment): basis of mobility region from pBR322
   6999..7156    -  CDS            lacZα (fragment): LacZα fragment of β-galactosidase; lacZ fragment
   7163..7326    +  promoter       URA3 promoter (fragment): S. cerevisiae URA3
   7329..8114    +  CDS            URA3: PYRF_YEAST - Experimental evidence at protein level: Swiss-Prot protein existence level 1. From Saccharomyces cerevisiae (strain ATCC 204508 / S288c) (Baker's yeast).
   8266..8299    +  protein_bind   loxP: Cre-mediated recombination occurs in the 8-bp core sequence (GCATACAT). Cre recombinase
>Addgene plasmid #165050 | pJAID5WY | addgene full sequence | sequence record 327682 | Addgene NGS Result
CCACACACCATAGCTTCAAAATGTTTCTACTCCTTTTTTACTCTTCCAGATTTTCTCGGACTCCGCGCAT
CGCCGTACCACTTCAAAACACCCAAGCACAGCATACTAAATTTCCCCTCTTTCTTCCTCTAGGGTGTCGT
TAATTACCCGTACTAAAGGTTTGGAAAAGAAAAAAGAGACCGCCTCGTTTCTTTTTCTTCGTCGAAAAAG
GCAATAAAAATTTTTATCACGTTTCTTTTTCTTGAAAATTTTTTTTTTTGATTTTTTTCTCTTTCGATGA
CCTCCCATTGATATTTAAGTTAATAAACGGTCTTCAATTTCTCAAGTTTCAGTTTCATTTTTCTTGTTCT
ATTACAACTTTTTTTACTTCTTGCTCATTAGAAAGAAAGCATAGCAATCTAATCTAAGTTTTAATTACAA
ACTCGAGAAAATGGTTACTCAATTCAAAACTCTAATCTAAGTTTTAATTACAAACTCGAGAAAATGGTTC
AAGCAGTCGCAGTGTTAAAGGGTGATGCCGGTGTCTCTGGTGTTGTCAAGTTCGAACAGGCTTCCGAATC
CGAGCCAACCACTGTCTCTTACGAGATCGCTGGTAACAGTCCTAACGCAGAACGTGGGTTCCACATTCAT
GAGTTTGGAGATGCCACCAATGGTTGTGTCTCTGCTGGTCCTCACTTCAATCCTTTCAAGAAGACACATG
GTGCTCCAACTGACGAAGTCAGACATGTCGGTGACATGGGTAACGTAAAGACGGACGAAAATGGTGTGGC
CAAGGGCTCCTTCAAGGACTCTTTGATCAAGCTTATCGGTCCTACCTCCGTTGTAGGCAGAAGCGTCGTT
ATCCACGCCGGCCAAGATGACTTAGGTAAGGGTGACACTGAAGAATCTTTGAAGACTGGTAATGCCGGTC
CAAGACCAGCCTGTGGTGTCATTGGTCTAACCAACCCAAAAGACCCAGCTAAACCTCCAGCCAAGGCCCA
AGTCGTCGGCTGGCCACCAGTTAGGTCTTACAGAAAGAACGTAATGGTTAGTTGTCAAAAGTCCTCCGGT
GGTCCAGAAGCTGCTGCCTTTGTTAAGATGGGATCCTCTAAAGGTGAAGAATTATTCACTGGTGTTGTCC
CAATTTTGGTTGAATTAGATGGTGATGTTAATGGTCACAAATTTTCTGTCTCCGGTGAAGGTGAAGGTGA
TGCTACTTACGGTAAATTGACCTTAAAATTTATTTGTACTACTGGTAAATTGCCAGTTCCATGGCCAACC
TTAGTCACTACTTTCGGTTATGGTGTTCAATGTTTTGCGAGATACCCAGATCATATGAAACAACATGACT
TTTTCAAGTCTGCCATGCCAGAAGGTTATGTTCAAGAAAGAACTATTTTTTTCAAAGATGACGGTAACTA
CAAGACCAGAGCTGAAGTCAAGTTTGAAGGTGATACCTTAGTTAATAGAATCGAATTAAAAGGTATTGAT
TTTAAAGAAGATGGTAACATTTTAGGTCACAAATTGGAATACAACTATAACTCTCACAATGTTTACATCA
TGGCTGACAAACAAAAGAATGGTATCAAAGTTAACTTCAAAATTAGACACAACATTGAAGATGGTTCTGT
TCAATTAGCTGACCATTATCAACAAAATACTCCAATTGGTGATGGTCCAGTCTTGTTACCAGACAACCAT
TACTTATCCACTCAATCTGCCTTATCCAAAGATCCAAACGAAAAGAGAGACCACATGGTCTTGTTAGAAT
TTGTTACTGCTGCTGGTATTACCCATGGTATGGATGAATTGTACAAAAGATCTTAAACTAGTATTGAATT
GAATTGAAATCGATAGATCAATTTTTTTCTTTTCTCTTTCCCCATCCTTTACGCTAAAATAATAGTTTAT
TTTATTTTTTGAATATTTTTTATTTATATACGTATATATAGACTATTATTTATCTTTTAATGATTATTAA
GATTTTTATTAAAAAAAAATTCGCTCCTCTTTTAATGCCTTTATGCAGTTTTTTTTTCCCATTCGATATT
TCTATGTTCGGGTTCAGCGTATTTTAAGTTTAATAACTCGAAAATTCTGCGTTCGTTAAAGCTTTCGAGA
AGGATATTATTTGCGGCCGCGATTGCAAGAATTGATCTCCCTCATCGATGTCATAAATCAGTAAATATAA
ACATTAAATACATTACACGTAGCCACCCGCTGTATAGCATAAAACTAACTTAAAATTATTCATATGCGTT
TCCCGGGGCCGAAGCGTTATTGCCGATATTCGGTAGCCGATTCCGCTGGCTTTTTTTTTTTGAACGAGGC
AAAAAAGTTTCGTGACTGAACTTCTTCGTCACTGGTTTTGTTGATAATTTTTATCGTTTTTTACTTCGAG
ATTGAAAACAGTGTTCTGAATTTTAGCAACGATATCGCACCGCACGTTTAGCCTGATCAAACCTTATATA
TACCTCTACCTTAAAATATATATATATATAGTATTCGAATTCCGAATTGTGTGTCTCCGCGGTTAGTGAT
TGTTATACACAAACAGAATACAGGAAAGTAAATCAATACAATAATAAATTCTAGCAAAATGACCTATTTC
CCAGAAGAAGTCGTTGAACACATCTTCTCTTTCTTGCCAGCTCAAAGAGATAGAAATACTGTTTCCTTGG
TTTGTAAGGTTTGGTATGAAATCGAAAGATTGAGTAGACGTGGTGTTTTCGTCGGTAATTGTTACGCTGT
TAGAGCTGGTAGAGTTGCTGCTAGATTCCCAAATGTTAGAGCCTTGACTGTCAAAGGTAAACCACATTTT
GCTGACTTTAACTTGGTCCCACCAGATTGGGGTGGTTATGCTGGTCCATGGATTGAAGCTGCCGCTAGAG
GTTGTCACGGTTTGGAAGAATTGCGTATGAAAAGAATGGTCGTTTCTGACGAATCTTTGGAATTATTGGC
CCGTTCTTTTCCAAGATTCAGAGCTTTGGTTTTGATCTCTTGTGAAGGTTTCAGTACTGACGGTTTGGCT
GCCGTTGCTTCCCATTGTAAATTATTGAGAGAATTGGACTTGCAAGAAAATGAAGTCGAAGATAGAGGTC
CAAGATGGTTATCTTGTTTTCCAGACTCTTGTACTTCTTTGGTCTCTTTGAACTTCGCTTGTATTAAGGG
TGAAGTCAACGCTGGTTCTTTAGAAAGATTGGTCTCCCGTTCTCCAAACTTACGTTCTTTGAGATTGAAT
CGTTCTGTTTCCGTTGATACCTTGGCTAAAATCTTATTGAGAACCCCAAACTTGGAAGACTTAGGTACTG
GTAACTTGACCGACGATTTCCAAACTGAATCCTACTTTAAATTAACTTCTGCTTTAGAAAAGTGTAAGAT
GTTGAGATCCTTATCTGGTTTTTGGGACGCCTCTCCAGTCTGTTTATCTTTTATCTATCCATTGTGTGCT
CAATTAACTGGTTTAAACTTATCTTACGCTCCAACCTTGGATGCTAGTGACTTAACCAAGATGATTAGTA
GATGTGTTAAGTTACAAAGATTATGGGTTTTAGATTGTATTTCCGATAAGGGTTTACAAGTCGTTGCTAG
TAGCTGTAAGGATTTGCAAGAATTAAGAGTCTTTCCAAGTGATTTTTACGTTGCTGGTTACAGCGCTGTT
ACTGAAGAAGGTTTGGTCGCTGTTTCTTTGGGTTGTCCAAAGTTGAACAGCTTATTGTACTTTTGTCATC
AAATGACTAATGCTGCCTTAGTCACTGTTGCTAAGAACTGTCCAAACTTCACCCGTTTCAGATTGTGTAT
TTTGGAACCAGGTAAACCAGACGTTGTCACCTCCCAACCATTGGATGAAGGTTTCGGTGCTATCGTTAGA
GAATGTAAGGGTTTGCAAAGATTATCTATCTCTGGTTTGTTAACTGACAAAGTTTTCATGTACATCGGTA
AATATGCCAAACAATTAGAAATGTTGAGCATTGCTTTCGCTGGTGACTCTGACAAGGGTATGATGCACGT
TATGAATGGTTGTAAGAATTTGAGAAAGTTGGAAATTAGAGATTCTCCATTCGGTGACGCTGCCTTATTG
GGTAATTTTGCTAGATACGAAACTATGAGAAGTTTGTGGATGAGTTCCTGTAACGTTACCTTGAAAGGTT
GTCAAGTCTTAGCCAGCAAGATGCCAATGTTGAACGTCGAAGTCATCAACGAAAGAGACGGTAGTAACGA
AATGGAAGAAAATCACGGTGACTTACCAAAGGTAGAAAAGTTGTACGTATACAGAACTACTGCTGGTGCT
AGAGATGATGCTCCAAATTTCGTAAAGATTTTGTAAAGGACTATTTGCAAAGGGAAGGGATGCTAAGGTA
GAGGGTGAACGTTACAGAAAAGCAGGCTGGGAAGCATATTTGAGAAGATGCGGCCAGCAAAACTAAAAAA
CTGTATTATAAGTAAATGCATGTATACTAAACTCACAAATTAGAGCTTCAATTTAATTATATCAGTTATT
ACCCGGGAATCTCGGTCGTAATGATTTAAATGCATGCAAGCTTGGCGTAATCATGGTCATAGCTGTTTCC
TGTGTGAAATTGTTATCCGCTCACAATTCCACACAACATACGAGCCGGAAGCATAAAGTGTAAAGCCTGG
GGTGCCTAATGAGTGAGCTAACTCACATTAATTGCGTTGCGCTCACTGCCCGCTTTCCAGTCGGGAAACC
TGTCGTGCCAGCTGCATTAATGAATCGGCCAACGCGCGGGGAGAGGCGGTTTGCGTATTGGGCGCTCTTC
CGCTTCCTCGCTCACTGACTCGCTGCGCTCGGTCGTTCGGCTGCGGCGAGCGGTATCAGCTCACTCAAAG
GCGGTAATACGGTTATCCACAGAATCAGGGGATAACGCAGGAAAGAACATGTGAGCAAAAGGCCAGCAAA
AGGCCAGGAACCGTAAAAAGGCCGCGTTGCTGGCGTTTTTCCATAGGCTCCGCCCCCCTGACGAGCATCA
CAAAAATCGACGCTCAAGTCAGAGGTGGCGAAACCCGACAGGACTATAAAGATACCAGGCGTTTCCCCCT
GGAAGCTCCCTCGTGCGCTCTCCTGTTCCGACCCTGCCGCTTACCGGATACCTGTCCGCCTTTCTCCCTT
CGGGAAGCGTGGCGCTTTCTCATAGCTCACGCTGTAGGTATCTCAGTTCGGTGTAGGTCGTTCGCTCCAA
GCTGGGCTGTGTGCACGAACCCCCCGTTCAGCCCGACCGCTGCGCCTTATCCGGTAACTATCGTCTTGAG
TCCAACCCGGTAAGACACGACTTATCGCCACTGGCAGCAGCCACTGGTAACAGGATTAGCAGAGCGAGGT
ATGTAGGCGGTGCTACAGAGTTCTTGAAGTGGTGGCCTAACTACGGCTACACTAGAAGAACAGTATTTGG
TATCTGCGCTCTGCTGAAGCCAGTTACCTTCGGAAAAAGAGTTGGTAGCTCTTGATCCGGCAAACAAACC
ACCGCTGGTAGCGGTGGTTTTTTTGTTTGCAAGCAGCAGATTACGCGCAGAAAAAAAGGATCTCAAGAAG
ATCCTTTGATCTTTTCTACGGGGTCTGACGCTCAGTGGAACGAAAACTCACGTTAAGGGATTTTGGTCAT
GAGATTATCAAAAAGGATCTTCACCTAGATCCTTTTAAATTAAAAATGAAGTTTTAAATCAATCTAAAGT
ATATATGAGTAAACTTGGTCTGACAGTTACCAATGCTTAATCAGTGAGGCACCTATCTCAGCGATCTGTC
TATTTCGTTCATCCATAGTTGCCTGACTCCCCGTCGTGTAGATAACTACGATACGGGAGGGCTTACCATC
TGGCCCCAGTGCTGCAATGATACCGCGAGACCCACGCTCACCGGCTCCAGATTTATCAGCAATAAACCAG
CCAGCCGGAAGGGCCGAGCGCAGAAGTGGTCCTGCAACTTTATCCGCCTCCATCCAGTCTATTAATTGTT
GCCGGGAAGCTAGAGTAAGTAGTTCGCCAGTTAATAGTTTGCGCAACGTTGTTGCCATTGCTACAGGCAT
CGTGGTGTCACGCTCGTCGTTTGGTATGGCTTCATTCAGCTCCGGTTCCCAACGATCAAGGCGAGTTACA
TGATCCCCCATGTTGTGCAAAAAAGCGGTTAGCTCCTTCGGTCCTCCGATCGTTGTCAGAAGTAAGTTGG
CCGCAGTGTTATCACTCATGGTTATGGCAGCACTGCATAATTCTCTTACTGTCATGCCATCCGTAAGATG
CTTTTCTGTGACTGGTGAGTACTCAACCAAGTCATTCTGAGAATAGTGTATGCGGCGACCGAGTTGCTCT
TGCCCGGCGTCAATACGGGATAATACCGCGCCACATAGCAGAACTTTAAAAGTGCTCATCATTGGAAAAC
GTTCTTCGGGGCGAAAACTCTCAAGGATCTTACCGCTGTTGAGATCCAGTTCGATGTAACCCACTCGTGC
ACCCAACTGATCTTCAGCATCTTTTACTTTCACCAGCGTTTCTGGGTGAGCAAAAACAGGAAGGCAAAAT
GCCGCAAAAAAGGGAATAAGGGCGACACGGAAATGTTGAATACTCATACTCTTCCTTTTTCAATATTATT
GAAGCATTTATCAGGGTTATTGTCTCATGAGCGGATACATATTTGAATGTATTTAGAAAAATAAACAAAT
AGGGGTTCCGCGCACATTTCCCCGAAAAGTGCCACCTGACGTCTAAGAAACCATTATTATCATGACATTA
ACCTATAAAAATAGGCGTATCACGAGGCCCTTTCGTCTCGCGCGTTTCGGTGATGACGGTGAAAACCTCT
GACACATGCAGCTCCCGGAGACGGTCACAGCTTGTCTGTAAGCGGATGCCGGGAGCAGACAAGCCCGTCA
GGGCGCGTCAGCGGGTGTTGGCGGGTGTCGGGGCTGGCTTAACTATGCGGCATCAGAGCAGATTGTACTG
AGAGTGCACCATATGCGGTGTGAAATACCGCACAGATGCGTAAGGAGAAAATACCGCATCAGGCGCCATT
CGCCATTCAGGCTGCGCAACTGTTGGGAAGGGCGATCGGTGCGGGCCTCTTCGCTATTACGCCAGCTGGC
GAAAGGGGGATGTGCTGCAAGGCGATTAAGTTGGGTAACGCCAGGGTTTTCCCAGTCACGACGTTGTAAA
ACGACGGCCAGTGAATTCATTTAAATTTTTTTGATTCGGTAATCTCCGAACAGAAGGAAGAACGAAGGAA
GGAGCACAGACTTAGATTGGTATATATACGCATATGTAGTGTTGAAGAAACATGAAATTGCCCAGTATTC
TTAACCCAACTGCACAGAACAAAAACCTGCAGGAAACGAAGATAAAACATGTCCACAAAATCATATACCA
GTAGAGCTGAGACTCATGCAAGTCCGGTTGCATCGAAACTTTTACGTTTAATGGATGAAAAGAAGACCAA
TTTGTGTGCTTCTCTTGACGTTCGTTCGACTGATGAGCTATTGAAACTTGTTGAAACGTTGGGTCCATAC
ATTTGCCTTTTGAAAACACACGTTGATATCTTGGATGATTTCAGTTATGAGGGTACTGTCGTTCCATTGA
AAGCATTGGCAGAGAAATACAAGTTCTTGATATTTGAGGACAGAAAATTCGCCGATATCGGTAACACAGT
CAAATTACAATATACATCGGGCGTTTACCGTATCGCAGAATGGTCTGATATCACCAACGCCCACGGGGTT
ACTGGTGCTGGTATTGTTGCTGGCTTGAAACAAGGTGCGCAAGAGGTCACCAAAGAACCAAGGGGATTAT
TGATGCTTGCTGAATTGTCTTCCAAGGGTTCTCTAGCACACGGTGAATATACTAAGGGTACCGTTGATAT
TGCAAAGAGTGATAAAGATTTCGTTATTGGGTTCATTGCTCAGAACGATATGGGAGGAAGAGAAGAAGGG
TTTGATTGGCTAATCATGACCCCAGGTGTAGGTTTAGACGACAAAGGCGATGCATTGGGTCAGCAGTACA
GAACCGTCGACGAAGTTGTAAGTGGTGGATCAGATATCATCATTGTTGGCAGAGGACTTTTCGCCAAGGG
TAGAGATCCTAAGGTTGAAGGTGAAAGATACAGAAATGCTGGATGGGAAGCGTACCAAAAGAGAATCAGC
GCTCCCCATTAATTATACAGGAAACTTAATAGAACAAATCACATATTTAATCTAATAGCCACCTGCATTG
GCACGGTGCAACACTACTTCAACTTCATCTTACAAAAAGATCACGTGATCTGTTGTATTGGGATCTCTAG
ACCTAATAACTTCGTATAGCATACATTATACGAAGTTATATTAAGGGTTGCTCGACCAGAAAGCGACCAC
CCAACTTTGGCTGATAATAGCGTATAAACAATGCATACTTTGTACGTTCAAAATACAATGCAGTAGATAT
ATTTATGCATATTACATATAATACATATCACATAGGAAGCAACAGGCGCGTTGGACTTTTAATTTTCGAG
GACCGCGAATCCTTACATCACACCCAATCCCCCACAAGTGATCCC
